>Addgene plasmid #167428 | pMSR:MSMEG_5441:Dendra | depositor partial sequence | sequence record 325256 | partial
ATGAGCGAGCCCTTTTACATCACCACGGCCATCGCCTACCCCAACGGTGTGCCGCACATCGGCCATGCGT
ACGAGTACATCGCCACCGATGCCATCGCCCGATTCAAGCGCCTCGACGGCTACGACGTGCGGTATCTCAC
CGGCACCGACGTGCACGGGCAGAAGATGGCCGAGACCGCGGCCAAGGAAGGCATCCCCGCCGCGGAACTG
GCGCGGCGCAACTCGGATGTGTTCCAGCGGCTGCAGGAGAAGCTCAACATCTCCTTCGACCGGTTCATCC
GCACGTCCGACGCCGACCACTACGAGGCGTCGAAGGCGATCTGGAAGCGCATGGCCGACGCGGGCGACAT
CTACCTCGACGCGTACAAGGGCTGGTACTCGATCCGCGACGAGCGGTTCTTCACCGAGAACGAGACCACC
GAGCAGCCCGACGGCACCCGCATCGCCACCGAGACCGGTGCGCCCGTGACGTGGACCGAGGAGCAGACGT
ACTTCTTCCGACTGTCGGCCTACACCGACCGGTTGCTCGCGCTGTACGAGGAGCACCCCGAGTTCATCGG
CCCCGACGCACGCCGCAACGAGATCGTCAGCTTCGTCTCGGGCGGCCTGAAGGACCTGTCGATCTCGCGG
ACGACGTTCGACTGGGGTGTGCCGGTCCCCGACCATCCCGACCACGTCATGTACGTGTGGGTCGACGCGC
TCACCAACTACCTGACCGGGGTCGGCTTCCCCGACACCGAATCCGAGTCCTTCCGGCGCTACTGGCCCGC
CGATCTGCACATGATCGGCAAGGACATCATCCGGTTCCACACCGTGTACTGGCCTGCCTTCCTGATGTCG
GCGGGCCTGCCGCTGCCCAAGCGCATCTTCGCGCACGGCTGGCTGCTCAACCGCGGCGAGAAGATGAGCA
AGTCGATCGGCAACGTCGTCGACCCGGTGAACCTCGTCGACACGTTCGGCCTGGACCAGGTGCGCTACTT
CCTGCTGCGTGAGGTGCCGTTCGGGCAGGACGGCTCCTACAACGAGGACGCGATCATCGGCCGCGTCAAC
GCCGACCTCGCCAACGAACTGGGCAACCTCGCGCAGCGCTCGCTGTCGATGGTGGCCAAGAACCTCGGCG
CGGCCGTGCCCGATCCCGGCGAGTTCACCGACGAGGACACCGCGCTGCTGGCGGCCGCCGACGCCCTGCT
GGAACGGGTCCGCGAACACTTCGACGTCCCCGCGATGCACCTTGCGCTGGAGGCGATCTGGTCGGTGCTC
GGGGCCGCCAACCGGTACTTCTCGGCGCAGGAGCCGTGGGTGCTGCGTAAATCCGACGCCGCCGAGGATC
AACAGCGCTTCCGCACAGTGCTGTACACCACCCTCGAGGTGGTGCGCATCGCGTCGCTCCTGCTGCAGCC
CGTGATGCCGGAGTCGACGGCGAAGCTGCTCGATCTGCTGGGGCAACCCACCGATGAGCGCGACTTCTCC
GCGATCGCCAACCGGATCAAGCCGGGCACCTCGTTACCCGCGCCGAGCGGGATCTTCCCGCGCTATCAGA
ACGAT
