[The description below was written by a language model from this plasmid's Addgene catalogue record.]
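Description:
pMSR:MSMEG_5441:Dendra is a bacterial expression plasmid built on the pMSR:Dendra backbone, an integrating mycobacterial vector that inserts at the L5 phage attachment site of the mycobacterial chromosome, giving stable, single-copy expression rather than episomal maintenance. It is propagated in E. coli as a high-copy plasmid under apramycin selection. The vector type field also notes that it supports T7-driven expression in E. coli, so the same construct can in principle be used to produce the fusion protein in that host. No feature table accompanies the record, so the origin of replication, the integrase cassette and other backbone elements are not individually documented here.

The insert is the Mycobacterium smegmatis open reading frame MSMEG_5441, whose sequence source is the M. smegmatis genome record cited in the entry; the function of the gene product is not stated. It was introduced by ligation-independent cloning between an AseI site, which was destroyed, and a HindIII site, which was retained. Expression in mycobacteria is driven by pmycTetO, a mycobacterial promoter carrying tet operator sequences, which generally allows tetracycline-repressor-dependent regulation in strains supplying the repressor. The coding sequence is fused at its C terminus, through a glycine-alanine linker, to Dendra2, a green-to-red photoconvertible fluorescent protein, followed by a single FLAG epitope.

The stated purpose is a C-terminal fluorescent fusion. The plasmid belongs to a systematic mycobacterial resource collection. The Dendra2 tag suits it to live-cell localisation studies of the MSMEG_5441 protein, while the FLAG tag enables antibody-based detection or purification.
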