Addgene plasmid #167428: pMSR:MSMEG_5441:Dendra
Purpose: C-term fluorescent fusion
Depositing lab: Keith Derbyshire & Joseph Wade. Depositing organization: Wadsworth Center, New York State Department of Health. Publication: A Mycobacterial Systems Resource for the Research Community. Judd JA, Canestrari J, Clark R, Joseph A, Lapierre P, Lasek-Nesselquist E, Mir M, Palumbo M, Smith C, Stone M, Upadhyay A, Wirth SE, Dedrick RM, Meier CG, Russell DA, Dills A, Dove E, Kester J, Wolf ID, Zhu J, Rubin ER, Fortune S, Hatfull GF, Gray TA, Wade JT, Derbyshire KM. mBio. 2021 Mar 2;12(2). pii: mBio.02401-20. doi: 10.1128/mBio.02401-20. PubMed 33653882.
Backbone
  Vector backbone: pMSR:Dendra
  Vector type: Bacterial Expression ; Integrating Mycobacterial Expression Vector attL5. T7 expression in E. coli
Growth in bacteria
  Bacterial resistance: Apramycin, 25 μg/mL
  Growth temperature: 37°C
  Growth strain: DH5alpha
  Copy number: High Copy
Gene/Insert
  Gene/Insert name: MSMEG_5441
  Species: M. smegmatis
  Promoter: pmycTetO
  Tag / fusion protein: Gly-Ala Linker/Dendra2/1x Flag Tag (C terminal on insert)
  Cloning method: Ligation Independent Cloning
  Sequencing primers: 5′ TGATAGAGTTTGTCCTCCCTATCAG; 3′ TCCATATGCACCTTGACACG
Resource information
  A portion of this plasmid was derived from a plasmid made by: CP000480.1
Terms and licenses: Academic/Nonprofit Terms; Industry Terms: Not Available to Industry
Depositor comments: 5' cloning site: AseI (destroyed), 3' cloning site: HindIII (not destroyed)
How to cite: pMSR:MSMEG_5441:Dendra was a gift from Keith Derbyshire & Joseph Wade (Addgene plasmid # 167428 ; http://n2t.net/addgene:167428 ; RRID:Addgene_167428)
